Addgene plasmid #78697: BC-A1-010
Purpose: A strong promoter drives the expression of a hypersensitive luxR mutant, which regulates expression of GFP under the control of a strong RBS.
Depositing lab: Brian Chow. Depositing organization: University of Pennsylvania. Publication: Toolbox for Exploring Modular Gene Regulation in Synthetic Biology Training. Magaraci MS, Bermudez JG, Yogish D, Pak DH, Mollov V, Tycko J, Issadore D, Mannickarottu SG, Chow BY. ACS Synth Biol. 2016 Apr 25. 10.1021/acssynbio.6b00057 PubMed 27111289.
Backbone
  Vector backbone: pSB1C3
  Backbone manufacturer: Registry of Standardized Biological Parts
  Backbone size w/o insert (bp): 2047
  Total vector size (bp): 4099
  Vector type: Synthetic Biology
Growth in bacteria
  Bacterial resistance: Chloramphenicol, 25 μg/mL
  Growth temperature: 37°C
  Growth strain: NEB Turbo
  Growth instructions: Reporter gene expression can also be assayed at room temperature (~25C).
  Copy number: High Copy
Gene/Insert
  Gene/Insert name: BBa_J23100-BBa_B0034-luxR(G2F)-Terminator-pLux-BBa_B0034-GFP-Terminator
  Species: Synthetic
  Insert size (bp): 2052
  Cloning method: Gibson Cloning
  Sequencing primers: 5′ tgccacctgacgtctaagaa (VF2); 3′ attaccgcctttgagtgagc (VR)
Terms and licenses: Academic/Nonprofit Terms; Industry Terms: Not Available to Industry
How to cite: BC-A1-010 was a gift from Brian Chow (Addgene plasmid # 78697 ; http://n2t.net/addgene:78697 ; RRID:Addgene_78697)
