[The description below was written by a language model from this plasmid's Addgene catalogue record and pLannotate feature annotations shown in this document.]
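Description:
BC-A1-010 is a synthetic biology plasmid built on pSB1C3, the standard high-copy BioBrick backbone from the Registry of Standardized Biological Parts, for use in E. coli. It replicates from a ColE1/pUC-type origin and is selected through a chloramphenicol acetyltransferase (cat) gene expressed from its own promoter. Several backbone terminators (lambda t0, a his operon terminator and another putative bacterial terminator) flank the cloning region and insulate it from read-through transcription. The catalogue gives a total size of about 4.1 kb, with a roughly 2 kb insert assembled by Gibson cloning.

The insert is a two-unit quorum-sensing receiver circuit. In the first unit, the strong constitutive Anderson promoter BBa_J23100 and the strong ribosome binding site BBa_B0034 drive luxR(G2F), described in the record as a hypersensitive mutant of the Aliivibrio fischeri LuxR transcriptional activator, which binds the OHHL acyl-homoserine lactone autoinducer. This is followed by an rrnB T1/T7Te double terminator. In the second unit, the LuxR-responsive pLux promoter and another BBa_B0034 site control GFP, again closed by the same double terminator. Autoinducer-bound LuxR therefore activates pLux, giving a fluorescent readout of inducer level.

The automated annotation differs from the catalogue in places. It labels the promoter as a J23119 fragment, which probably reflects similarity within the Anderson promoter family. It labels the reporter ORF as hfriFP where the catalogue says GFP, and it does not annotate pLux at all. The plasmid belongs to a teaching toolbox in which promoter, RBS and regulator variants are swapped to explore modular gene regulation.
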