Features (pLannotate 1.2.2; 13 found; start..end, strand, type, name):
      1..714     +  CDS            hfriFP: hfriFP is a fluorescent protein published in 2013, derived from Herbaspirillum frisingense.
    768..839     +  terminator     rrnB T1 terminator: transcription terminator T1 from the E. coli rrnB gene
    855..882     +  terminator     T7Te terminator: phage T7 early transcription terminator
    904..961     +  terminator     his operon terminator: This putative transcriptin terminator from the E. coli his operon has a 2-bp deletion introduced during synthesis. Its efficiency has not been determined.
   1156..1744    -  rep_origin     ori: high-copy-number ColE1/pMB1/pBR322/pUC origin of replication
   1927..2021    -  terminator     lambda t0 terminator: transcription terminator from phage lambda
   2045..2701    -  CDS            cat: CAT_ECOLX - Experimental evidence at protein level: Swiss-Prot protein existence level 1. This enzyme is an effector of chloramphenicol resistance in bacteria. From Escherichia coli. This protein is used as a marker in many commonly used cloning vectors, such as pACYC184.
   2702..2799    -  promoter       cat promoter: promoter of the E. coli cat gene encoding chloramphenicol acetyltransferase
   2885..2928    -  terminator     bacterial terminator: putative bacterial transcription terminator
   2938..2962    +  promoter       J23119(SpeI) promoter (fragment): bacterial promoter (Registry of Standard Biological Parts BBa J23119) modified to end with an SpeI site
   2997..3746    +  CDS            luxR: LUXR_ALIFS - Experimental evidence at protein level: Swiss-Prot protein existence level 1. Transcriptional activator of the bioluminescence operon. Binds to the OHHL autoinducer. From Aliivibrio fischeri (Vibrio fischeri).
   3802..3873    +  terminator     rrnB T1 terminator: transcription terminator T1 from the E. coli rrnB gene
   3889..3916    +  terminator     T7Te terminator: phage T7 early transcription terminator
>Addgene plasmid #78697 | BC-A1-010 | addgene full sequence | sequence record 171055 | Addgene NGS Result
ATGCGTAAAGGAGAAGAACTTTTCACTGGAGTTGTCCCAATTCTTGTTGAATTAGATGGTGATGTTAATG
GGCACAAATTTTCTGTCAGTGGAGAGGGTGAAGGTGATGCAACATACGGAAAACTTACCCTTAAATTTAT
TTGCACTACTGGAAAACTACCTGTTCCATGGCCAACACTTGTCACTACTTTCGGTTATGGTGTTCAATGC
TTTGCGAGATACCCAGATCACATGAAACAGCATGACTTTTTCAAGAGTGCCATGCCCGAAGGTTATGTAC
AGGAAAGAACTATATTTTTCAAAGATGACGGGAACTACAAGACACGTGCTGAAGTCAAGTTTGAAGGTGA
TACCCTTGTTAATAGAATCGAGTTAAAAGGTATTGATTTTAAAGAAGATGGAAACATTCTTGGACACAAA
TTGGAATACAACTATAACTCACACAATGTATACATCATGGCAGACAAACAAAAGAATGGAATCAAAGTTA
ACTTCAAAATTAGACACAACATTGAAGATGGAAGCGTTCAACTAGCAGACCATTATCAACAAAATACTCC
AATTGGCGATGGCCCTGTCCTTTTACCAGACAACCATTACCTGTCCACACAATCTGCCCTTTCGAAAGAT
CCCAACGAAAAGAGAGACCACATGGTCCTTCTTGAGTTTGTAACAGCTGCTGGGATTACACATGGCATGG
ATGAACTATACAAATAATAATCTAGACACTGATAGTGCTAGTGTAGATCACTACTAGAGCCAGGCATCAA
ATAAAACGAAAGGCTCAGTCGAAAGACTGGGCCTTTCGTTTTATCTGTTGTTTGTCGGTGAACGCTCTCT
ACTAGAGTCACACTGGCTCACCTTCGGGTGGGCCTTTCTGCGTTTATACCCGGGTACTAGAGGTCCGGCA
AAAAAGGGCAAGGTGTCACCACCCTGCCCTTTTTCTTTAAAACCGAAAAGATTACTTCGCGTTATGCAGG
CTTCCTCGCTCACTGACTCGCTGCGCTCGGTCGTTCGGCTGCGGCGAGCGGTATCAGCTCACTCAAAGGC
GGTAATACGGTTATCCACAGAATCAGGGGATAACGCAGGAAAGAACATGTGAGCAAAAGGCCAGCAAAAG
GCCAGGAACCGTAAAAAGGCCGCGTTGCTGGCGTTTTTCCACAGGCTCCGCCCCCCTGACGAGCATCACA
AAAATCGACGCTCAAGTCAGAGGTGGCGAAACCCGACAGGACTATAAAGATACCAGGCGTTTCCCCCTGG
AAGCTCCCTCGTGCGCTCTCCTGTTCCGACCCTGCCGCTTACCGGATACCTGTCCGCCTTTCTCCCTTCG
GGAAGCGTGGCGCTTTCTCATAGCTCACGCTGTAAGTATCTCAGTTCGGTGTAGGTCGTTCGCTCCAAGC
TGGGCTGTGTGCACGAACCCCCCGTTCAGCCCGACCGCTGCGCCTTATCCGGTAACTATCGTCTTGAGTC
CAACCCGGTAAGACACGACTTATCGCCACTGGCAGCAGCCACTGGTAACAGGATTAGCAGAGCGAGGTAT
GTAGGCGGTGCTACAGAGTTCTTGAAGTGGTGGCCTAACTACGGCTACACTAGAAGAACAGTATTTGGTA
TCTGCGCTCTGCTGAAGCCAGTTACCTTCGGAAAAAGAGTTGGTAGCTCTTGATCCGGCAAACAAACCAC
CGCTGGTAGCGGTGGTTTTTTTGTTTGCAAGCAGCAGATTACGCGCAGAAAAAAAGGATCTCAAGAAGAT
CCTTTGATCTTTTCTACGGGGTCAGACGCTCAGTGGAACGAAAACTCACGTTAAGGGATTTTGGTCATGA
GATTATCAAAAAGGATCTTCACCTAGATCCTTTTAAATTAAAAATGAAGTTTTAAATCAATCTAAAGTAT
ATATGAGTAAACTTGGTCTGACAGCTCGAGGCTTGGATTCTCACCAATAAAAAACGCCCGGCGGCAACCG
AGCGTTCTGAACAAATCCAGATGGAGTTCTGAGGTCATTACTGGATCTATCAACAGGAGTCCAAGCGAGC
TCGATATCAAATTACGCCCCGCCCTGCCACTCATCGCAGTACTGTTGTAATTCATTAAGCATTCTGCCGA
CATGGAAGCCATCACAAACGGCATGATGAACCTGAATCGCCAGCGGCATCAGCACCTTGTCGCCTTGCGT
ATAATATTTGCCCATGGTGAAAACGGGGGCGAAGAAGTTGTCCATATTGGCCACGTTTAAATCAAAACTG
GTGAAACTCACCCAGGGATTGGCTGAGACGAAAAACATATTCTCAATAAACCCTTTAGGGAAATAGGCCA
GGTTTTCACCGTAACACGCCACATCTTGCGAATATATGTGTAGAAACTGCCGGAAATCGTCGTGGTATTC
ACTCCAGAGCGATGAAAACGTTTCAGTTTGCTCATGGAAAACGGTGTAACAAGGGTGAACACTATCCCAT
ATCACCAGCTCACCGTCTTTCATTGCCATACGAAATTCCGGATGAGCATTCATCAGGCGGGCAAGAATGT
GAATAAAGGCCGGATAAAACTTGTGCTTATTTTTCTTTACGGTCTTTAAAAAGGCCGTAATATCCAGCTG
AACGGTCTGGTTATAGGTACATTGAGCAACTGACTGAAATGCCTCAAAATGTTCTTTACGATGCCATTGG
GATATATCAACGGTGGTATATCCAGTGATTTTTTTCTCCATTTTAGCTTCCTTAGCTCCTGAAAATCTCG
ATAACTCAAAAAATACGCCCGGTAGTGATCTTATTTCATTATGGTGAAAGTTGGAACCTCTTACGTGCCC
GATCAACTCGAGTGCCACCTGACGTCTAAGAAACCATTATTATCATGACATTAACCTATAAAAATAGGCG
TATCACGAGGCAGAATTTCAGATAAAAAAAATCCTTAGCTTTCGCTAAGGATGATTTCTGGCTGCAGTTG
ACGGCTAGCTCAGTCCTAGGTACAGTGCTAGCGGATCCAAAGAGGAGAAAGAATTCATGAAAAACATAAA
TGCCGACGACACATACAGAATAATTAATAAAATTAAAGCGTGTAGAAGCAATAATGATATTAATCAATGC
TTATCTGATATGGCTAAAATGGTACATTGTGAATATTATTTACTCGCGTTCATTTATCCTCATTCTATGG
TTAAATCAGATATTTCAATCCTAGATAATTACCCTAAAAAATGGAGGCAATATTATGATGACGCTAATTT
AATAAAATATGATCCTATAGTAGATTATTCTAACTCCAATCATTCACCAATTAATTGGAATATATTTGAA
AACAATGCTGTAAATAAAAAATCTCCAAATGTAATTAAAGAAGCGAAAACAGCAGGTCTTATCACTGGGT
TTAGTTTCCCTATTCATACGGCTAACAATGGCTTCGGAATGCTTAGTTTTGCACATTCAGAAAAAGACAA
CTATATAGATAGTTTATTTTTACATGCGTGTATGAACATACCATTAATTGTTCCTTCTCTAGTTGATAAT
TATCGAAAAATAAATATAGCAAATAATAAATCAAACAACGATTTAACCAAAAGAGAAAAAGAATGTTTAG
CGTGGGCATGCGAAGGAAAAAGCTCTTGGGATATTTCAAAAATATTAGGTTGCAGTGAGCGTACTGTCAC
TTTCCATTTAACCAATGCGCAAATGAAACTCAATACAACAAACCGCTGCCAAAGTATTTCTAAAGCAATT
TTAACAGGAGCAATTGATTGCCCATACTTTAAAAATTAATAAGCGGCCGCCACTGATAGTGCTAGTGTAG
ATCACTACTAGAGCCAGGCATCAAATAAAACGAAAGGCTCAGTCGAAAGACTGGGCCTTTCGTTTTATCT
GTTGTTTGTCGGTGAACGCTCTCTACTAGAGTCACACTGGCTCACCTTCGGGTGGGCCTTTCTGCGTTTA
TAGGTACCTACTAGAGAGGTTCTGTTAAGTAACTGAACCCAATGTCGTTAGTGACGCTTACCTCTTAAGA
GGTCACTGACCTAACAAAGCTTACCTGTAGGATCGTACAGGTTTACGCAAGAAAATGGTTTGTTATAGTC
GAATAAAACTAGTAAAGAGGAGAAATAGCAT
